>Addgene plasmid #215097 | B2345_BTB2x-mCherry | addgene full sequence | sequence record 426061 | Addgene NGS Result
TAGTTATTAATAGTAATCAATTACGGGGTCATTAGTTCATAGCCCATATATGGAGTTCCGCGTTACATAA
CTTACGGTAAATGGCCCGCCTGGCTGACCGCCCAACGACCCCCGCCCATTGACGTCAATAATGACGTATG
TTCCCATAGTAACGCCAATAGGGACTTTCCATTGACGTCAATGGGTGGAGTATTTACGGTAAACTGCCCA
CTTGGCAGTACATCAAGTGTATCATATGCCAAGTACGCCCCCTATTGACGTCAATGACGGTAAATGGCCC
GCCTGGCATTATGCCCAGTACATGACCTTATGGGACTTTCCTACTTGGCAGTACATCTACGTATTAGTCA
TCGCTATTACCATGGTGATGCGGTTTTGGCAGTACATCAATGGGCGTGGATAGCGGTTTGACTCACGGGG
ATTTCCAAGTCTCCACCCCATTGACGTCAATGGGAGTTTGTTTTGGCACCAAAATCAACGGGACTTTCCA
AAATGTCGTAACAACTCCGCCCCATTGACGCAAATGGGCGGTAGGCGTGTACGGTGGGAGGTCTATATAA
GCAGAGCTGGTTTAGTGAACCGTCAGATCCGCTAGCGCCACCATGGCCTCGCCGGCT
[372 nt withheld, positions 618-989]
GGCGGAAGCGGCGGAAAGCTTGGCGGAAGCGGAGGCAGCATGGCCTCGCCGGCT
[372 nt withheld, positions 1044-1415]
GGGGATCCACCGGTCGCCACCATGGTGAGCAAGGGCGAGGAGGATAACATGGCCATCATCAAGGAGTTCA
TGCGCTTCAAGGTGCACATGGAGGGCTCCGTGAACGGCCACGAGTTCGAGATCGAGGGCGAGGGCGAGGG
CCGCCCCTACGAGGGCACCCAGACCGCCAAGCTGAAGGTGACCAAGGGTGGCCCCCTGCCCTTCGCCTGG
GACATCCTGTCCCCTCAGTTCATGTACGGCTCCAAGGCCTACGTGAAGCACCCCGCCGACATCCCCGACT
ACTTGAAGCTGTCCTTCCCCGAGGGCTTCAAGTGGGAGCGCGTGATGAACTTCGAGGACGGCGGCGTGGT
GACCGTGACCCAGGACTCCTCCCTGCAGGACGGCGAGTTCATCTACAAGGTGAAGCTGCGCGGCACCAAC
TTCCCCTCCGACGGCCCCGTAATGCAGAAGAAGACCATGGGCTGGGAGGCCTCCTCCGAGCGGATGTACC
CCGAGGACGGCGCCCTGAAGGGCGAGATCAAGCAGAGGCTGAAGCTGAAGGACGGCGGCCACTACGACGC
TGAGGTCAAGACCACCTACAAGGCCAAGAAGCCCGTGCAGCTGCCCGGCGCCTACAACGTCAACATCAAG
TTGGACATCACCTCCCACAACGAGGACTACACCATCGTGGAACAGTACGAACGCGCCGAGGGCCGCCACT
CCACCGGCGGCATGGACGAGCTGTACAAGTAAAGCGGCCGCGACTCTAGATCATAATCAGCCATACCACA
TTTGTAGAGGTTTTACTTGCTTTAAAAAACCTCCCACACCTCCCCCTGAACCTGAAACATAAAATGAATG
CAATTGTTGTTGTTAACTTGTTTATTGCAGCTTATAATGGTTACAAATAAAGCAATAGCATCACAAATTT
CACAAATAAAGCATTTTTTTCACTGCATTCTAGTTGTGGTTTGTCCAAACTCATCAATGTATCTTAAGGC
GTAAATTGTAAGCGTTAATATTTTGTTAAAATTCGCGTTAAATTTTTGTTAAATCAGCTCATTTTTTAAC
CAATAGGCCGAAATCGGCAAAATCCCTTATAAATCAAAAGAATAGACCGAGATAGGGT
[37 nt withheld, positions 2524-2560]
AAAGAACGTGGACTCCAACGTCAAAGG
[49 nt withheld, positions 2588-2636]
T
[91 nt withheld, positions 2638-2728]
G
[124 nt withheld, positions 2730-2853]
CAGGTGGCACTTTTCGGGGAAATGTGCGCGGAACCCCTATTTGTTTATTTTTCTAAATACATTCAAATAT
GTATCCGCTCATGAGACAATAACCCTGATAAATGCTTCAATAATATTGAAAAAGGAAGAGTCCTGAGGCG
GAAAGAACCAGCTGTGGAATGTGTGTCAGTTAGGGTGTGGAAAGTCCCCAGGCTCCCCAGCAGGCAGAAG
TATGCAAAGCATGCATCTCAATTAGTCAGCAACCAGGTGTGGAAAGTCCCCAGGCTCCCCAGCAGGCAGA
AGTATGCAAAGCATGCATCTCAATTAGTCAGCAACCATAGTCCCGCCCCTAACTCCGCCCATCCCGCCCC
TAACTCCGCCCAGTTCCGCCCATTCTCCGCCCCATGGCTGACTAATTTTTTTTATTTATGCAGAGGCCGA
GGCCGCCTCGGCCTCTGAGCTATTCCAGAAGTAGTGAGGAGGCTTTTTTGGAGGCCTAGGCTTTTGCAAA
GATCGATCAAGAGACAGGATGAGGATCGTTTCGCATGATTGAACAAGATGGATTGCACGCAGGTTCTCCG
GCCGCTTGGGTGGAGAGGCTATTCGGCTATGACTGGGCACAACAGACAATCGGCTGCTCTGATGCCGCCG
TGTTCCGGCTGTCAGCGCAGGGGCGCCCGGTTCTTTTTGTCAAGACCGACCTGTCCGGTGCCCTGAATGA
ACTGCAAGACGAGGCAGCGCGGCTATCGTGGCTGGCCACGACGGGCGTTCCTTGCGCAGCTGTGCTCGAC
GTTGTCACTGAAGCGGGAAGGGACTGGCTGCTATTGGGCGAAGTGCCGGGGCAGGATCTCCTGTCATCTC
ACCTTGCTCCTGCCGAGAAAGTATCCATCATGGCTGATGCAATGCGGCGGCTGCATACGCTTGATCCGGC
TACCTGCCCATTCGACCACCAAGCGAAACATCGCATCGAGCGAGCACGTACTCGGATGGAAGCCGGTCTT
GTCGATCAGGATGATCTGGACGAAGAGCATCAGGGGCTCGCGCCAGCCGAACTGTTCGCCAGGCTCAAGG
CGAGCATGCCCGACGGCGAGGATCTCGTCGTGACCCATGGCGATGCCTGCTTGCCGAATATCATGGTGGA
AAATGGCCGCTTTTCTGGATTCATCGACTGTGGCCGGCTGGGTGTGGCGGACCGCTATCAGGACATAGCG
TTGGCTACCCGTGATATTGCTGAAGAGCTTGGCGGCGAATGGGCTGACCGCTTCCTCGTGCTTTACGGTA
TCGCCGCTCCCGATTCGCAGCGCATCGCCTTCTATCGCCTTCTTGACGAGTTCTTCTGAGCGGGACTCTG
GGGTTCGAAATGACCGACCAAGCGACGCCCAACCTGCCATCACGAGATTTCGATTCCACCGCCGCCTTCT
ATGAAAGGTTGGGCTTCGGAATCGTTTTCCGGGACGCCGGCTGGATGATCCTCCAGCGCGGGGATCTCAT
GCTGGAGTTCTTCGCCCACCCTAGGGGGAGGCTAACTGAAACACGGAAGGAGACAATACCGGAAGGAACC
CGCGCTATGACGGCAATAAAAAGACAGAATAAAACGCACGGTGTTGGGTCGTTTGTTCATAAACGCGGGG
TTCGGTCCCAGGGCTGGCACTCTGTCGATACCCCACCGAGACCCCATTGGGGCCAATACGCCCGCGTTTC
TTCCTTTTCCCCACCCCACCCCCCAAGTTCGGGTGAAGGCCCAGGGCTCGCAGCCAACGTCGGGGCGGCA
GGCCCTGCCATAGCCTCAGGTTACTCATATATACTTTAGATTGATTTAAAACTTCATTTTTAATTTAAAA
GGATCTAGGTGAAGATCCTTTTTGATAATCTCATGACCAAAATCCCTTAACGTGAGTTTTCGTTCCACTG
AGCGTCAGACCCCGTAGAAAAGATCAAAGGATCTTCTTGAGATCCTTTTTTTCTGCGCGTAATCTGCTGC
TTGCAAACAAAAAAACCACCGCTACCAGCGGTGGTTTGTTTGCCGGATCAAGAGCTACCAACTCTTTTTC
CGAAGGTAACTGGCTTCAGCAGAGCGCAGATACCAAATACTGTTCTTCTAGTGTAGCCGTAGTTAGGCCA
CCACTTCAAGAACTCTGTAGCACCGCCTACATACCTCGCTCTGCTAATCCTGTTACCAGTGGCTGCTGCC
AGTGGCGATAAGTCGTGTCTTACCGGGTTGGACTCAAGACGATAGTTACCGGATAAGGCGCAGCGGTCGG
GCTGAACGGGGGGTTCGTGCACACAGCCCAGCTTGGAGCGAACGACCTACACCGAACTGAGATACCTACA
GCGTGAGCTATGAGAAAGCGCCACGCTTCCCGAAGGGAGAAAGGCGGACAGGTATCCGGTAAGCGGCAGG
GTCGGAACAGGAGAGCGCACGAGGGAGCTTCCAGGGGGAAACGCCTGGTATCTTTATAGTCCTGTCGGGT
TTCGCCACCTCTGACTTGAGCGTCGATTTTTGTGATGCTCGTCAGGGGGGCGGAGCCTATGGAAAAACGC
CAGCAACGCGGCCTTTTTACGGTTCCTGGCCTTTTGCTGGCCTTTTGCTCACATGTTCTTTCCTGCGTTA
TCCCCTGATTCTGTGGATAACCGTATTACCGCCATGCAT
Features (pLannotate 1.2.2; 15 found; start..end, strand, type, name):
     61..364     +  enhancer       CMV enhancer: human cytomegalovirus immediate early enhancer
    365..568     +  promoter       CMV promoter: human cytomegalovirus (CMV) immediate early promoter
    603..989     +  CDS            BCL6 (fragment) (sequence partly withheld): BCL6_HUMAN - Also known as BCL5, LAZ3, ZBTB27, ZNF51. Experimental evidence at protein level: Swiss-Prot protein existence level 1. Transcriptional repressor mainly required for germinal center (GC) formation and antibody affinity maturation which has different mechanisms of action specific to the lineage and biological functions. Forms complexes with different corepressors and histone deacetylases to repress the transcriptional expression of different subsets of target genes. Represses its target genes by binding directly to the DNA sequence 5'-TTCCTAGAA-3' (BCL6-binding site) or indirectly b
   1029..1445    +  CDS            BCL6 (fragment) (sequence partly withheld): BCL6_HUMAN - Also known as BCL5, LAZ3, ZBTB27, ZNF51. Experimental evidence at protein level: Swiss-Prot protein existence level 1. Transcriptional repressor mainly required for germinal center (GC) formation and antibody affinity maturation which has different mechanisms of action specific to the lineage and biological functions. Forms complexes with different corepressors and histone deacetylases to repress the transcriptional expression of different subsets of target genes. Represses its target genes by binding directly to the DNA sequence 5'-TTCCTAGAA-3' (BCL6-binding site) or indirectly b
   1437..2144    +  CDS            mCherry: mCherry is a basic (constitutively fluorescent) red fluorescent protein published in 2004, derived from Discosoma sp.. It is reported to be a very rapidly-maturing monomer with low acid sensitivity.
   2164..2247    +  CDS            large T antigen (fragment): large T antigen from SV40 (simian virus 40)
   2270..2391    +  polyA_signal   SV40 poly(A) signal: SV40 polyadenylation signal
   2425..2853    -  rep_origin     f1 ori (sequence partly withheld): f1 bacteriophage origin of replication; arrow indicates direction of (+) strand synthesis
   2880..2984    +  promoter       AmpR promoter: bla
   2986..3343    +  promoter       SV40 promoter: SV40 enhancer and early promoter
   3378..4172    +  CDS            NeoR/KanR: aminoglycoside phosphotransferase from Tn5; aph(3')-II (or nptII); confers resistance to neomycin, kanamycin, and G418 (Geneticin®)
   4193..4345    +  CDS            ble (fragment): BLE_KLEPN - Experimental evidence at protein level: Swiss-Prot protein existence level 1. Binding protein with a strong affinity to the bleomycin family of antibiotics. Binds to CL990; an antimitotic-antibiotic compound. From Klebsiella pneumoniae.
   4404..4451    +  polyA_signal   HSV TK poly(A) signal: herpes simplex virus thymidine kinase polyadenylation signal (Cole and Stacy, 1985)
   4542..4558    -  polyA_signal   bGH poly(A) signal (fragment): bovine growth hormone polyadenylation signal
   4780..5368    +  rep_origin     ori: high-copy-number ColE1/pMB1/pBR322/pUC origin of replication
