[The description below was written by a language model from this plasmid's Addgene catalogue record and pLannotate feature annotations shown in this document.]
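Description:
B2345_BTB2x-mCherry is a mammalian expression plasmid built on the Clontech mCherry-N1 backbone. It is about 5.5 kb and expresses a tandem repeat of the human BCL6 BTB domain fused to a red fluorescent protein. It is maintained in E. coli at high copy through a ColE1/pUC-type origin and selected with kanamycin. The single NeoR/KanR (Tn5 aminoglycoside phosphotransferase) gene sits behind both a bacterial bla promoter and the SV40 enhancer/early promoter, and it is terminated by the HSV TK polyadenylation signal. The same marker can therefore give G418 resistance in mammalian cells. An f1 origin is also present, a standard backbone element that permits single-stranded DNA production. The short large T antigen, ble and bGH poly(A) fragments in the annotation appear to be partial matches within backbone sequence rather than functional parts.

The expression cassette is driven by the CMV immediate-early enhancer and promoter. Downstream lie two consecutive BCL6 fragments, each described in the record as residues 1-129 (the BTB domain), separated by a short stretch of unannotated, presumably linker, sequence. These are followed in frame by mCherry at the C terminus and the SV40 polyadenylation signal. The insert was cloned between HindIII and BamHI sites, both of which were retained. The BTB domain is the part of BCL6 known to mediate self-association and corepressor binding, so duplicating it yields a multivalent, fluorescently trackable module. The associated publication describes a platform for inducing and maturing biomolecular condensates with chemicals and light, which suggests the construct serves as a visualisable component in live mammalian cells. The record does not specify its exact role in that system.
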