Addgene plasmid #215097: B2345_BTB2x-mCherry
Purpose: Expresses BCL6 BTB(1-129)-BTB(1-129)-mCherry in mammalian cells
Depositing lab: Chandra Tucker. Depositing organization: University of Colorado Denver and Anschutz Medical Campus. Publication: A platform to induce and mature biomolecular condensates using chemicals and light. Hernandez-Candia CN, Brady BR, Harrison E, Tucker CL. Nat Chem Biol. 2024 Jan 8. doi: 10.1038/s41589-023-01520-1. PubMed 38191942.
Backbone
  Vector backbone: mCherryN1
  Backbone manufacturer: Clontech
  Vector type: Mammalian Expression
Growth in bacteria
  Bacterial resistance: Kanamycin, 50 μg/mL
  Growth temperature: 37°C
  Growth strain: DH5alpha
  Copy number: High Copy
Gene/Insert
  Gene/Insert name: BCL6 BTB-BTB
  Species: H. sapiens (human)
  Insert size (bp): 1545
  GenBank ID: NM_001706.5
  Entrez Gene: BCL6 (a.k.a. BCL5, BCL6A, LAZ3, ZBTB27, ZNF51)
  Promoter: CMV
  Tag / fusion protein: mCherry (C terminal on insert)
  Cloning method: Restriction Enzyme; 5′ cloning site HindIII (not destroyed); 3′ cloning site BamHI (not destroyed)
  Sequencing primers: 5′ CGCAAATGGGCGGTAGGCGTG
Terms and licenses: Academic/Nonprofit Terms; Industry Terms: Not Available to Industry
How to cite: B2345_BTB2x-mCherry was a gift from Chandra Tucker (Addgene plasmid # 215097 ; http://n2t.net/addgene:215097 ; RRID:Addgene_215097)
